>Addgene plasmid #210287 | pUdOm7.1 | addgene full sequence | sequence record 422573 | Addgene NGS Result
GTGACTAGCGGAAACACAGAAAAAAGCCCGCACCTGACAGTGCGGGCTTTTTTTTTCGACCAAAGGGACA
TTGATTATTGACTAGTTATTAATAGTAATCAATTACGGGGTCATTAGTTCATAGCCCATATATGGAGTTC
CGCGTTACATAACTTACGGTAAATGGCCCGCCTGGCTGACCGCCCAACGACCCCCGCCCATTGACGTCAA
TAATGACGTATGTTCCCATAGTAACGCCAATAGGGACTTTCCATTGACGTCAATGGGTGGAGTATTTACG
GTAAACTGCCCACTTGGCAGTACATCAAGTGTATCATATGCCAAGTACGCCCCCTATTGACGTCAATGAC
GGTAAATGGCCCGCCTGGCATTATGCCCAGTACATGACCTTATGGGACTTTCCTACTTGGCAGTACATCT
ACGTATTAGTCATCGCTATTACCATGGTGATGCGGTTTTGGCAGTACATCAATGGGCGTGGATAGCGGTT
TGACTCACGGGGATTTCCAAGTCTCCACCCCATTGACGTCAATGGGAGTTTGTTTTGGCACCAAAATCAA
CGGGACTTTCCAAAATGTCGTAACAACTCCGCCCCATTGACGCAAATGGGCGGTAGGCGTGTACGGTGGG
AGGTCTATATAAGCAGAGCTCTCCGAAGAGCCGAGTGTCTTCGGTTCGAGACCGAATTCGCGAGCTCTCG
CTAGCCAGTTTAAACAATTGCGGCCGCGTACTAGTCTATCGATTTGGATCCACCCTGCAGGAAGTCTAGA
CCGTCGACACGGTCTCTGAGAGAAGACACGTCGCTCTTCGACGTAAGTAACTGACTGTGCCTTCTAGTTG
CCAGCCATCTGTTGTTTGCCCCTCCCCCGTGCCTTCCTTGACCCTGGAAGGTGCCACTCCCACTGTCCTT
TCCTAATAAAATGAGGAAATTGCATCGCATTGTCTGAGTAGGTGTCATTCTATTCTGGGGGGTGGGGTGG
GGCAGGACAGCAAGGGGGAGGATTGGGAAGACAATAGCAGGCATGCTGGGGATGCGGTGGGCTCTATGGC
TCGGTACCAAATTCCAGAAAAGAGGCCTCCCGAAAGGGGGGCCTTTTTTCGTTTTGGTCCTAAGCTTAAC
TGGCCGTCGTTTTACAGTGTTGACAATTAATCATCGGCATAGTATATCGGCATAGTATAATACGACAAGG
TGAGGAACTAAACCATGGCCAAGTTGACCAGTGCCGTTCCGGTGCTCACCGCGCGCGACGTCGCCGGAGC
GGTCGAGTTCTGGACCGACCGGCTCGGGTTCTCCCGGGACTTCGTGGAGGACGACTTCGCCGGTGTGGTC
CGGGACGACGTGACCCTGTTCATCAGCGCGGTCCAGGACCAGGTGGTGCCGGACAACACCCTGGCCTGGG
TGTGGGTGCGCGGCCTGGACGAGCTGTACGCCGAGTGGTCGGAGGTCGTGTCCACGAACTTCCGGGACGC
CTCCGGGCCGGCCATGACCGAGATCGGCGAGCAGCCGTGGGGGCGGGAGTTCGCCCTGCGCGACCCGGCC
GGCAACTGCGTGCACTTCGTGGCCGAGGAGCAGGACTGATAATACGACTCACTATAGGGTAACTAATTGA
GGCGCGCCTACCACCGTCAAAAAAAACGGCGCTTTTTAGCGCCGTTTTTATTTTTCAACCTTCCTAGGTA
AGTGACCCTTTAGTGAGGGTTAATTTAGAAAAGATCAAAGGATCTTCTTGAGATCCTTTTTTTCTGCGCG
TAATCTGCTGCTTGCAAACAAAAAAACCACCGCTACCAGCGGTGGTTTGTTTGCCGGATCAAGAGCTACC
AACTCTTTTTCCGAAGGTAACTGGCTTCAGCAGAGCGCAGATACCAAATACTGTTCTTCTAGTGTAGCCG
TAGTTAGGCCACCACTTCAAGAACTCTGTAGCACCGCCTACATACCTCGCTCTGCTAATCCTGTTACCAG
TGGCTGCTGCCAGTGGCGATAAGTCGTGTCTTACCGGGTTGGACTCAAGACGATAGTTACCGGATAAGGC
GCAGCGGTCGGGCTGAACGGGGGGTTCGTGCACACAGCCCAGCTTGGAGCGAACGACCTACACCGAACTG
AGATACCTACAGCGTGAGCTATGAGAAAGCGCCACGCTTCCCGAAGGGAGAAAGGCGGACAGGTATCCGG
TAAGCGGCAGGGTCGGAACAGGAGAGCGCACGAGGGAGCTTCCAGGGGGAAACGCCTGGTATCTTTATAG
TCCTGTCGGGTTTCGCCACCTCTGACTTGAGCGTCGATTTTTGTGATGCTCGTCAGGGGGGCGGAGCCTA
TGGAAAAACGCCAGCAACGCGGCCCAGGAAACAGCTATGACCATGCCCGGGTAA
Features (pLannotate 1.2.2; 9 found; start..end, strand, type, name):
     67..446     +  enhancer       CMV enhancer: human cytomegalovirus immediate early enhancer
    447..650     +  promoter       CMV promoter: human cytomegalovirus (CMV) immediate early promoter
    825..1049    +  polyA_signal   bGH poly(A) signal: bovine growth hormone polyadenylation signal
   1119..1136    +  CDS            lacZα (fragment): LacZα fragment of β-galactosidase; lacZ fragment
   1139..1186    +  promoter       EM7 promoter: synthetic bacterial promoter&nbsp
   1205..1579    +  CDS            BleoR: antibiotic-binding protein; Sh ble from Streptoalloteichus hindustanus; confers resistance to bleomycin, phleomycin, and Zeocin™
   1580..1598    +  promoter       T7 promoter: promoter for bacteriophage T7 RNA polymerase
   1687..1705    -  promoter       T3 promoter: promoter for bacteriophage T3 RNA polymerase
   1728..2316    +  rep_origin     ori: high-copy-number ColE1/pMB1/pBR322/pUC origin of replication
