[The description below was written by a language model from this plasmid's Addgene catalogue record and pLannotate feature annotations shown in this document.]
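Description:
pUdOm7.1 is a very compact (2,364 bp) empty mammalian expression backbone from the pUdO series of minimal plasmids, intended for high-level expression of a cloned gene in mammalian cells. It is maintained in E. coli at high copy through a ColE1/pUC-type origin of replication. Its only resistance marker is the Sh ble gene (BleoR) from Streptoalloteichus hindustanus, which encodes a protein that binds bleomycin-family antibiotics and so confers resistance to Zeocin. In the feature table this gene is driven by the synthetic bacterial EM7 promoter, which accounts for selection in bacteria. The catalogue also lists Zeocin as the selectable marker, but no eukaryotic promoter is annotated upstream of BleoR, so the record does not make clear whether the marker is expressed in mammalian cells.

The expression cassette consists of the human cytomegalovirus immediate early enhancer and promoter, followed after an unannotated gap of roughly 170 bp by the bovine growth hormone polyadenylation signal. This gap is presumably where a coding sequence is inserted, although the record does not describe the cloning sites. An inserted gene would be strongly and constitutively transcribed from CMV, with the bGH signal providing transcript termination and polyadenylation. No tags, reporters or insert are present.

The remaining annotations are small: a short lacZα fragment just upstream of EM7, which is probably a sequence remnant rather than a functional blue/white screening element, and T7 and T3 phage promoter sequences between the resistance gene and the origin. The function of these phage promoters is not stated, and neither flanks the apparent cloning region. The plasmid suits transient transfection and synthetic biology work where a small vector is an advantage.
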