Addgene plasmid #210287: pUdOm7.1
Purpose: (Empty Backbone) Empty backbone with zeocin resistance for high expression in mammalian cells
Depositing lab: Corrie daCosta. Depositing organization: University of Ottawa. Publication: pUdOs: Concise Plasmids for Bacterial and Mammalian Cells. Manigat FO, Connell LB, Stewart BN, LePabic AR, Tessier CJG, Emlaw JR, Calvert ND, Rossl A, Shuhendler AJ, daCosta CJB, Campbell-Valois FX. ACS Synth Biol. 2024 Jan 18. doi: 10.1021/acssynbio.3c00408. PubMed 38235654.
Backbone
  Vector backbone: pUdOm7.1
  Backbone size (bp): 2364
  Vector type: Mammalian Expression, Synthetic Biology
  Promoter: CMV
  Selectable markers: Zeocin
Growth in bacteria
  Bacterial resistance: Bleocin (Zeocin), 50 μg/mL
  Growth temperature: 37°C
  Growth strain: DH5alpha
  Copy number: High Copy
Terms and licenses: Academic/Nonprofit Terms; Industry Terms: Not Available to Industry
How to cite: pUdOm7.1 was a gift from Corrie daCosta (Addgene plasmid # 210287 ; http://n2t.net/addgene:210287 ; RRID:Addgene_210287)
